Addgene plasmid #104041: PX458_GABPB1_iso2_1
Purpose: Encodes gRNA for 3' target of human GABPB1_iso2 along with Cas9 with 2A GFP
Depositing lab: Eric Mendenhall & Richard M. Myers. Depositing organization: University of Alabama in Huntsville. Publication: CETCh-seq: CRISPR epitope tagging ChIP-seq of DNA-binding proteins. Savic D, Partridge EC, Newberry KM, Smith SB, Meadows SK, Roberts BS, Mackiewicz M, Mendenhall EM, Myers RM. Genome Res. 2015 Sep 9. 10.1101/gr.193540.115 PubMed 26355004.
Backbone
  Vector backbone: PX458
  Vector type: Mammalian Expression, CRISPR
Growth in bacteria
  Bacterial resistance: Ampicillin, 100 μg/mL
  Growth temperature: 37°C
  Growth strain: DH5alpha
  Copy number: High Copy
Gene/Insert
  Gene/Insert name: GABPB1_iso2 gRNA
  gRNA/shRNA sequence: GAATTTATTTTGGATGACTG
  Species: H. sapiens (human)
  Entrez Gene: GABPB1 (a.k.a. BABPB2, E4TF1, E4TF1-47, E4TF1-53, E4TF1B, GABPB, GABPB-1, GABPB2, NRF2B1, NRF2B2)
  Cloning method: Gibson Cloning
  Sequencing primers: 5′ pBR322ori-F
Terms and licenses: Academic/Nonprofit Terms; Industry Terms: Not Available to Industry
Depositor comments: Note: This plasmid is part of the Mendenhall and Meyers CRISPR-based Tagging system to add a tag (currently using FLAG) to endogenous proteins. Please see https://www.addgene.org/crispr/tagging/ for more details.
How to cite: PX458_GABPB1_iso2_1 was a gift from Eric Mendenhall & Richard M. Myers (Addgene plasmid # 104041 ; http://n2t.net/addgene:104041 ; RRID:Addgene_104041)
