[The description below was written by a language model from this plasmid's Addgene catalogue record and pLannotate feature annotations shown in this document.]
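Description:
PX458_GABPB1_iso2_1 is a mammalian CRISPR expression plasmid built on the PX458 backbone. From a single 9.3 kb vector it delivers both a guide RNA and Streptococcus pyogenes Cas9 linked to a GFP reporter. It is propagated in E. coli as a high-copy plasmid through a ColE1/pUC-type origin and selected with ampicillin via the β-lactamase gene. An f1 phage origin and a single AAV2 ITR are also annotated, along with short fragments of pBR322 bom and rop; all of these appear to be backbone elements, and the record assigns them no function in this construct.

The payload consists of two expression units. A human U6 RNA polymerase III promoter drives a guide RNA made up of a 20-nt spacer, inserted by Gibson cloning, fused to the S. pyogenes gRNA scaffold. A second, partial scaffold fragment is annotated just downstream. The spacer targets the 3' end of the human GABPB1 isoform 2 coding region. The second unit uses a CMV enhancer, chicken β-actin promoter and hybrid intron to express Cas9, which the annotation tool splits into adjoining N- and C-terminal portions that together form the contiguous coding sequence. Cas9 is followed by a nucleoplasmin nuclear localization signal and then EGFP, and the unit ends with a bGH polyadenylation signal. According to the catalogue entry, Cas9 and GFP are joined by a 2A peptide, which is not separately annotated but would yield the two as separate proteins, so that fluorescence marks transfected cells.

The plasmid belongs to a CRISPR-based tagging system that adds an epitope tag (currently FLAG) to endogenous proteins. Cutting near the 3' end of the gene presumably allows the tag to be knocked in from a separate donor, so that DNA-binding proteins such as GABPB1 can be profiled by ChIP-seq.
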