Features (pLannotate 1.2.2; 19 found; start..end, strand, type, name):
     15..255     +  promoter       U6 promoter: RNA polymerase III promoter for human U6 snRNA
    284..359     +  misc_RNA       gRNA scaffold: guide RNA scaffold for the Streptococcus pyogenes CRISPR/Cas9 system
    366..409     +  misc_RNA       gRNA scaffold (fragment): guide RNA scaffold for the Streptococcus pyogenes CRISPR/Cas9 system
    456..741     +  enhancer       CMV enhancer: human cytomegalovirus immediate early enhancer; contains an 18-bp deletion relative to the standard CMV enhancer
    743..1020    +  promoter       chicken β-actin promoter: No description available
   1021..1249    +  intron         hybrid intron: hybrid between chicken β-actin (CBA) and minute virus of mice (MMV) introns (Gray et al., 2011)
   1387..2988    +  CDS            Cas9(N): N-terminal portion of Streptococcus pyogenes Cas9 (Zetsche et al., 2015)
   2989..5487    +  CDS            Cas9(C): C-terminal portion of Streptococcus pyogenes Cas9 (Zetsche et al., 2015)
   5488..5535    +  CDS            nucleoplasmin NLS: bipartite nuclear localization signal from nucleoplasmin
   5605..6318    +  CDS            EGFP: EGFP is a basic (constitutively fluorescent) green fluorescent protein published in 1996, derived from Aequorea victoria. It is reported to be a rapidly-maturing weak dimer with moderate acid sensitivity.
   6352..6463    +  polyA_signal   bGH poly(A) signal: bovine growth hormone polyadenylation signal
   6568..6708    +  repeat_region  AAV2 ITR: inverted terminal repeat of adeno-associated virus serotype 2 inverted
   6713..6764    -  misc_feature   bom (fragment): basis of mobility region from pBR322
   6783..7238    +  rep_origin     f1 ori (sequence partly withheld): f1 bacteriophage origin of replication; arrow indicates direction of (+) strand synthesis
   7239..7288    -  misc_feature   bom (fragment): basis of mobility region from pBR322
   7390..7425    -  CDS            rop (fragment): Rop protein, which maintains plasmids at low copy number; rop
   7520..7624    +  promoter       AmpR promoter: bla
   7625..8485    +  CDS            AmpR: β-lactamase; bla; confers resistance to ampicillin, carbenicillin, and related antibiotics
   8656..9244    +  rep_origin     ori: high-copy-number ColE1/pMB1/pBR322/pUC origin of replication
>Addgene plasmid #104041 | PX458_GABPB1_iso2_1 | addgene full sequence | sequence record 200071 | Addgene NGS Result
TTTTGCTCACATGTGAGGGCCTATTTCCCATGATTCCTTCATATTTGCATATACGATACAAGGCTGTTAG
AGAGATAATTGGAATTAATTTGACTGTAAACACAAAGATATTAGTACAAAATACGTGACGTAGAAAGTAA
TAATTTCTTGGGTAGTTTGCAGTTTTAAAATTATGTTTTAAAATGGACTATCATATGCTTACCGTAACTT
GAAAGTATTTCGATTTCTTGGCTTTATATATCTTGTGGAAAGGACGAAACACCGAATTTATTTTGGATGA
CTGGTTTTAGAGCTAGAAATAGCAAGTTAAAATAAGGCTAGTCCGTTATCAACTTGAAAAAGTGGCACCG
AGTCGGTGCTTTTTTGTTTTAGAGCTAGAAATAGCAAGTTAAAATAAGGCTAGTCCGTTTTTAGCGCGTG
CGCCAATTCTGCAGACAAATGGCTCTAGAGGTACCCGTTACATAACTTACGGTAAATGGCCCGCCTGGCT
GACCGCCCAACGACCCCCGCCCATTGACGTCAATAGTAACGCCAATAGGGACTTTCCATTGACGTCAATG
GGTGGAGTATTTACGGTAAACTGCCCACTTGGCAGTACATCAAGTGTATCATATGCCAAGTACGCCCCCT
ATTGACGTCAATGACGGTAAATGGCCCGCCTGGCATTGTGCCCAGTACATGACCTTATGGGACTTTCCTA
CTTGGCAGTACATCTACGTATTAGTCATCGCTATTACCATGGTCGAGGTGAGCCCCACGTTCTGCTTCAC
TCTCCCCATCTCCCCCCCCTCCCCACCCCCAATTTTGTATTTATTTATTTTTTAATTATTTTGTGCAGCG
ATGGGGGCGGGGGGGGGGGGGGGGCGCGCGCCAGGCGGGGCGGGGCGGGGCGAGGGGCGGGGCGGGGCGA
GGCGGAGAGGTGCGGCGGCAGCCAATCAGAGCGGCGCGCTCCGAAAGTTTCCTTTTATGGCGAGGCGGCG
GCGGCGGCGGCCCTATAAAAAGCGAAGCGCGCGGCGGGCGGGAGTCGCTGCGACGCTGCCTTCGCCCCGT
GCCCCGCTCCGCCGCCGCCTCGCGCCGCCCGCCCCGGCTCTGACTGACCGCGTTACTCCCACAGGTGAGC
GGGCGGGACGGCCCTTCTCCTCCGGGCTGTAATTAGCTGAGCAAGAGGTAAGGGTTTAAGGGATGGTTGG
TTGGTGGGGTATTAATGTTTAATTACCTGGAGCACCTGCCTGAAATCACTTTTTTTCAGGTTGGACCGGT
GCCACCATGGACTATAAGGACCACGACGGAGACTACAAGGATCATGATATTGATTACAAAGACGATGACG
ATAAGATGGCCCCAAAGAAGAAGCGGAAGGTCGGTATCCACGGAGTCCCAGCAGCCGACAAGAAGTACAG
CATCGGCCTGGACATCGGCACCAACTCTGTGGGCTGGGCCGTGATCACCGACGAGTACAAGGTGCCCAGC
AAGAAATTCAAGGTGCTGGGCAACACCGACCGGCACAGCATCAAGAAGAACCTGATCGGAGCCCTGCTGT
TCGACAGCGGCGAAACAGCCGAGGCCACCCGGCTGAAGAGAACCGCCAGAAGAAGATACACCAGACGGAA
GAACCGGATCTGCTATCTGCAAGAGATCTTCAGCAACGAGATGGCCAAGGTGGACGACAGCTTCTTCCAC
AGACTGGAAGAGTCCTTCCTGGTGGAAGAGGATAAGAAGCACGAGCGGCACCCCATCTTCGGCAACATCG
TGGACGAGGTGGCCTACCACGAGAAGTACCCCACCATCTACCACCTGAGAAAGAAACTGGTGGACAGCAC
CGACAAGGCCGACCTGCGGCTGATCTATCTGGCCCTGGCCCACATGATCAAGTTCCGGGGCCACTTCCTG
ATCGAGGGCGACCTGAACCCCGACAACAGCGACGTGGACAAGCTGTTCATCCAGCTGGTGCAGACCTACA
ACCAGCTGTTCGAGGAAAACCCCATCAACGCCAGCGGCGTGGACGCCAAGGCCATCCTGTCTGCCAGACT
GAGCAAGAGCAGACGGCTGGAAAATCTGATCGCCCAGCTGCCCGGCGAGAAGAAGAATGGCCTGTTCGGA
AACCTGATTGCCCTGAGCCTGGGCCTGACCCCCAACTTCAAGAGCAACTTCGACCTGGCCGAGGATGCCA
AACTGCAGCTGAGCAAGGACACCTACGACGACGACCTGGACAACCTGCTGGCCCAGATCGGCGACCAGTA
CGCCGACCTGTTTCTGGCCGCCAAGAACCTGTCCGACGCCATCCTGCTGAGCGACATCCTGAGAGTGAAC
ACCGAGATCACCAAGGCCCCCCTGAGCGCCTCTATGATCAAGAGATACGACGAGCACCACCAGGACCTGA
CCCTGCTGAAAGCTCTCGTGCGGCAGCAGCTGCCTGAGAAGTACAAAGAGATTTTCTTCGACCAGAGCAA
GAACGGCTACGCCGGCTACATTGACGGCGGAGCCAGCCAGGAAGAGTTCTACAAGTTCATCAAGCCCATC
CTGGAAAAGATGGACGGCACCGAGGAACTGCTCGTGAAGCTGAACAGAGAGGACCTGCTGCGGAAGCAGC
GGACCTTCGACAACGGCAGCATCCCCCACCAGATCCACCTGGGAGAGCTGCACGCCATTCTGCGGCGGCA
GGAAGATTTTTACCCATTCCTGAAGGACAACCGGGAAAAGATCGAGAAGATCCTGACCTTCCGCATCCCC
TACTACGTGGGCCCTCTGGCCAGGGGAAACAGCAGATTCGCCTGGATGACCAGAAAGAGCGAGGAAACCA
TCACCCCCTGGAACTTCGAGGAAGTGGTGGACAAGGGCGCTTCCGCCCAGAGCTTCATCGAGCGGATGAC
CAACTTCGATAAGAACCTGCCCAACGAGAAGGTGCTGCCCAAGCACAGCCTGCTGTACGAGTACTTCACC
GTGTATAACGAGCTGACCAAAGTGAAATACGTGACCGAGGGAATGAGAAAGCCCGCCTTCCTGAGCGGCG
AGCAGAAAAAGGCCATCGTGGACCTGCTGTTCAAGACCAACCGGAAAGTGACCGTGAAGCAGCTGAAAGA
GGACTACTTCAAGAAAATCGAGTGCTTCGACTCCGTGGAAATCTCCGGCGTGGAAGATCGGTTCAACGCC
TCCCTGGGCACATACCACGATCTGCTGAAAATTATCAAGGACAAGGACTTCCTGGACAATGAGGAAAACG
AGGACATTCTGGAAGATATCGTGCTGACCCTGACACTGTTTGAGGACAGAGAGATGATCGAGGAACGGCT
GAAAACCTATGCCCACCTGTTCGACGACAAAGTGATGAAGCAGCTGAAGCGGCGGAGATACACCGGCTGG
GGCAGGCTGAGCCGGAAGCTGATCAACGGCATCCGGGACAAGCAGTCCGGCAAGACAATCCTGGATTTCC
TGAAGTCCGACGGCTTCGCCAACAGAAACTTCATGCAGCTGATCCACGACGACAGCCTGACCTTTAAAGA
GGACATCCAGAAAGCCCAGGTGTCCGGCCAGGGCGATAGCCTGCACGAGCACATTGCCAATCTGGCCGGC
AGCCCCGCCATTAAGAAGGGCATCCTGCAGACAGTGAAGGTGGTGGACGAGCTCGTGAAAGTGATGGGCC
GGCACAAGCCCGAGAACATCGTGATCGAAATGGCCAGAGAGAACCAGACCACCCAGAAGGGACAGAAGAA
CAGCCGCGAGAGAATGAAGCGGATCGAAGAGGGCATCAAAGAGCTGGGCAGCCAGATCCTGAAAGAACAC
CCCGTGGAAAACACCCAGCTGCAGAACGAGAAGCTGTACCTGTACTACCTGCAGAATGGGCGGGATATGT
ACGTGGACCAGGAACTGGACATCAACCGGCTGTCCGACTACGATGTGGACCATATCGTGCCTCAGAGCTT
TCTGAAGGACGACTCCATCGACAACAAGGTGCTGACCAGAAGCGACAAGAACCGGGGCAAGAGCGACAAC
GTGCCCTCCGAAGAGGTCGTGAAGAAGATGAAGAACTACTGGCGGCAGCTGCTGAACGCCAAGCTGATTA
CCCAGAGAAAGTTCGACAATCTGACCAAGGCCGAGAGAGGCGGCCTGAGCGAACTGGATAAGGCCGGCTT
CATCAAGAGACAGCTGGTGGAAACCCGGCAGATCACAAAGCACGTGGCACAGATCCTGGACTCCCGGATG
AACACTAAGTACGACGAGAATGACAAGCTGATCCGGGAAGTGAAAGTGATCACCCTGAAGTCCAAGCTGG
TGTCCGATTTCCGGAAGGATTTCCAGTTTTACAAAGTGCGCGAGATCAACAACTACCACCACGCCCACGA
CGCCTACCTGAACGCCGTCGTGGGAACCGCCCTGATCAAAAAGTACCCTAAGCTGGAAAGCGAGTTCGTG
TACGGCGACTACAAGGTGTACGACGTGCGGAAGATGATCGCCAAGAGCGAGCAGGAAATCGGCAAGGCTA
CCGCCAAGTACTTCTTCTACAGCAACATCATGAACTTTTTCAAGACCGAGATTACCCTGGCCAACGGCGA
GATCCGGAAGCGGCCTCTGATCGAGACAAACGGCGAAACCGGGGAGATCGTGTGGGATAAGGGCCGGGAT
TTTGCCACCGTGCGGAAAGTGCTGAGCATGCCCCAAGTGAATATCGTGAAAAAGACCGAGGTGCAGACAG
GCGGCTTCAGCAAAGAGTCTATCCTGCCCAAGAGGAACAGCGATAAGCTGATCGCCAGAAAGAAGGACTG
GGACCCTAAGAAGTACGGCGGCTTCGACAGCCCCACCGTGGCCTATTCTGTGCTGGTGGTGGCCAAAGTG
GAAAAGGGCAAGTCCAAGAAACTGAAGAGTGTGAAAGAGCTGCTGGGGATCACCATCATGGAAAGAAGCA
GCTTCGAGAAGAATCCCATCGACTTTCTGGAAGCCAAGGGCTACAAAGAAGTGAAAAAGGACCTGATCAT
CAAGCTGCCTAAGTACTCCCTGTTCGAGCTGGAAAACGGCCGGAAGAGAATGCTGGCCTCTGCCGGCGAA
CTGCAGAAGGGAAACGAACTGGCCCTGCCCTCCAAATATGTGAACTTCCTGTACCTGGCCAGCCACTATG
AGAAGCTGAAGGGCTCCCCCGAGGATAATGAGCAGAAACAGCTGTTTGTGGAACAGCACAAGCACTACCT
GGACGAGATCATCGAGCAGATCAGCGAGTTCTCCAAGAGAGTGATCCTGGCCGACGCTAATCTGGACAAA
GTGCTGTCCGCCTACAACAAGCACCGGGATAAGCCCATCAGAGAGCAGGCCGAGAATATCATCCACCTGT
TTACCCTGACCAATCTGGGAGCCCCTGCCGCCTTCAAGTACTTTGACACCACCATCGACCGGAAGAGGTA
CACCAGCACCAAAGAGGTGCTGGACGCCACCCTGATCCACCAGAGCATCACCGGCCTGTACGAGACACGG
ATCGACCTGTCTCAGCTGGGAGGCGACAAAAGGCCGGCGGCCACGAAAAAGGCCGGCCAGGCAAAAAAGA
AAAAGGAATTCGGCAGTGGAGAGGGCAGAGGAAGTCTGCTAACATGCGGTGACGTCGAGGAGAATCCTGG
CCCAGTGAGCAAGGGCGAGGAGCTGTTCACCGGGGTGGTGCCCATCCTGGTCGAGCTGGACGGCGACGTA
AACGGCCACAAGTTCAGCGTGTCCGGCGAGGGCGAGGGCGATGCCACCTACGGCAAGCTGACCCTGAAGT
TCATCTGCACCACCGGCAAGCTGCCCGTGCCCTGGCCCACCCTCGTGACCACCCTGACCTACGGCGTGCA
GTGCTTCAGCCGCTACCCCGACCACATGAAGCAGCACGACTTCTTCAAGTCCGCCATGCCCGAAGGCTAC
GTCCAGGAGCGCACCATCTTCTTCAAGGACGACGGCAACTACAAGACCCGCGCCGAGGTGAAGTTCGAGG
GCGACACCCTGGTGAACCGCATCGAGCTGAAGGGCATCGACTTCAAGGAGGACGGCAACATCCTGGGGCA
CAAGCTGGAGTACAACTACAACAGCCACAACGTCTATATCATGGCCGACAAGCAGAAGAACGGCATCAAG
GTGAACTTCAAGATCCGCCACAACATCGAGGACGGCAGCGTGCAGCTCGCCGACCACTACCAGCAGAACA
CCCCCATCGGCGACGGCCCCGTGCTGCTGCCCGACAACCACTACCTGAGCACCCAGTCCGCCCTGAGCAA
AGACCCCAACGAGAAGCGCGATCACATGGTCCTGCTGGAGTTCGTGACCGCCGCCGGGATCACTCTCGGC
ATGGACGAGCTGTACAAGGAATTCTAACTAGAGCTCGCTGATCAGCCTCGACTGTGCCTTCTAGTTGCCA
GCCATCTGTTGTTTGCCCCTCCCCCGTGCCTTCCTTGACCCTGGAAGGTGCCACTCCCACTGTCCTTTCC
TAATAAAATGAGGAAATTGCATCGCATTGTCTGAGTAGGTGTCATTCTATTCTGGGGGGTGGGGTGGGGC
AGGACAGCAAGGGGGAGGATTGGGAAGAGAATAGCAGGCATGCTGGGGAGCGGCCGCAGGAACCCCTAGT
GATGGAGTTGGCCACTCCCTCTCTGCGCGCTCGCTCGCTCACTGAGGCCGGGCGACCAAAGGTCGCCCGA
CGCCCGGGCTTTGCCCGGGCGGCCTCAGTGAGCGAGCGAGCGCGCAGCTGCCTGCAGGGGCGCCTGATGC
GGTATTTTCTCCTTACGCATCTGTGCGGTATTTCACACCGCATA
[95 nt withheld, positions 6765-6859]
T
[46 nt withheld, positions 6861-6906]
C
[141 nt withheld, positions 6908-7048]
CCTTTGACGTTGGAGTCCACGTTCTTT
[37 nt withheld, positions 7076-7112]
ACTCTATCTCGGGCTATTCTTTTGATTTATAAGGGATTTTGCCGATTTCGGTCTATTGGTTAAAAAATGA
GCTGATTTAACAAAAATTTAACGCGAATTTTAACAAAATATTAACGTTTACAATTTTATGGTGCACTCTC
AGTACAATCTGCTCTGATGCCGCATAGTTAAGCCAGCCCCGACACCCGCCAACACCCGCTGACGCGCCCT
GACGGGCTTGTCTGCTCCCGGCATCCGCTTACAGACAAGCTGTGACCGTCTCCGGGAGCTGCATGTGTCA
GAGGTTTTCACCGTCATCACCGAAACGCGCGAGACGAAAGGGCCTCGTGATACGCCTATTTTTATAGGTT
AATGTCATGATAATAATGGTTTCTTAGACGTCAGGTGGCACTTTTCGGGGAAATGTGCGCGGAACCCCTA
TTTGTTTATTTTTCTAAATACATTCAAATATGTATCCGCTCATGAGACAATAACCCTGATAAATGCTTCA
ATAATATTGAAAAAGGAAGAGTATGAGTATTCAACATTTCCGTGTCGCCCTTATTCCCTTTTTTGCGGCA
TTTTGCCTTCCTGTTTTTGCTCACCCAGAAACGCTGGTGAAAGTAAAAGATGCTGAAGATCAGTTGGGTG
CACGAGTGGGTTACATCGAACTGGATCTCAACAGCGGTAAGATCCTTGAGAGTTTTCGCCCCGAAGAACG
TTTTCCAATGATGAGCACTTTTAAAGTTCTGCTATGTGGCGCGGTATTATCCCGTATTGACGCCGGGCAA
GAGCAACTCGGTCGCCGCATACACTATTCTCAGAATGACTTGGTTGAGTACTCACCAGTCACAGAAAAGC
ATCTTACGGATGGCATGACAGTAAGAGAATTATGCAGTGCTGCCATAACCATGAGTGATAACACTGCGGC
CAACTTACTTCTGACAACGATCGGAGGACCGAAGGAGCTAACCGCTTTTTTGCACAACATGGGGGATCAT
GTAACTCGCCTTGATCGTTGGGAACCGGAGCTGAATGAAGCCATACCAAACGACGAGCGTGACACCACGA
TGCCTGTAGCAATGGCAACAACGTTGCGCAAACTATTAACTGGCGAACTACTTACTCTAGCTTCCCGGCA
ACAATTAATAGACTGGATGGAGGCGGATAAAGTTGCAGGACCACTTCTGCGCTCGGCCCTTCCGGCTGGC
TGGTTTATTGCTGATAAATCTGGAGCCGGTGAGCGTGGAAGCCGCGGTATCATTGCAGCACTGGGGCCAG
ATGGTAAGCCCTCCCGTATCGTAGTTATCTACACGACGGGGAGTCAGGCAACTATGGATGAACGAAATAG
ACAGATCGCTGAGATAGGTGCCTCACTGATTAAGCATTGGTAACTGTCAGACCAAGTTTACTCATATATA
CTTTAGATTGATTTAAAACTTCATTTTTAATTTAAAAGGATCTAGGTGAAGATCCTTTTTGATAATCTCA
TGACCAAAATCCCTTAACGTGAGTTTTCGTTCCACTGAGCGTCAGACCCCGTAGAAAAGATCAAAGGATC
TTCTTGAGATCCTTTTTTTCTGCGCGTAATCTGCTGCTTGCAAACAAAAAAACCACCGCTACCAGCGGTG
GTTTGTTTGCCGGATCAAGAGCTACCAACTCTTTTTCCGAAGGTAACTGGCTTCAGCAGAGCGCAGATAC
CAAATACTGTTCTTCTAGTGTAGCCGTAGTTAGGCCACCACTTCAAGAACTCTGTAGCACCGCCTACATA
CCTCGCTCTGCTAATCCTGTTACCAGTGGCTGCTGCCAGTGGCGATAAGTCGTGTCTTACCGGGTTGGAC
TCAAGACGATAGTTACCGGATAAGGCGCAGCGGTCGGGCTGAACGGGGGGTTCGTGCACACAGCCCAGCT
TGGAGCGAACGACCTACACCGAACTGAGATACCTACAGCGTGAGCTATGAGAAAGCGCCACGCTTCCCGA
AGGGAGAAAGGCGGACAGGTATCCGGTAAGCGGCAGGGTCGGAACAGGAGAGCGCACGAGGGAGCTTCCA
GGGGGAAACGCCTGGTATCTTTATAGTCCTGTCGGGTTTCGCCACCTCTGACTTGAGCGTCGATTTTTGT
GATGCTCGTCAGGGGGGCGGAGCCTATGGAAAAACGCCAGCAACGCGGCCTTTTTACGGTTCCTGGCCTT
TTGCTGGCC
